LOCUS       Exported 8323 bp ds-DNA circular SYN 12-MAY-2021
DEFINITION  3rd generation lentiviral gRNA plasmid targeting human AKT3.
ACCESSION   .
VERSION     .
KEYWORDS    AKT3 gRNA (BRDN0001145071)
SOURCE      synthetic DNA construct
  ORGANISM  synthetic DNA construct
REFERENCE   1 (bases 1 to 8323)
  AUTHORS   Doench JG, Fusi N, Sullender M, Hegde M, Vaimberg EW, Donovan KF,
            Smith I, Tothova Z, Wilen C, Orchard R, Virgin HW, Listgarten J,
            Root DE
  TITLE     Optimized sgRNA design to maximize activity and minimize off-target
            effects of CRISPR-Cas9.
  JOURNAL   Nat Biotechnol. 2016 Jan 18. doi: 10.1038/nbt.3437.
  PUBMED    26780180
REFERENCE   2 (bases 1 to 8323)
  AUTHORS   .
  TITLE     Direct Submission
  JOURNAL   Exported May 12, 2021 from SnapGene Server 1.1.58
            http://www.snapgene.com
FEATURES             Location/Qualifiers
     source          1..8323
                     /organism="synthetic DNA construct"
                     /mol_type="other DNA"
     promoter        87..1265
                     /label=EF-1-alpha promoter
                     /note="strong constitutive promoter for human elongation
                     factor EF-1-alpha"
     intron          318..1256
                     /label=EF-1-alpha intron A
                     /note="intron upstream of the start codon of human
                     EF-1-alpha"
     primer_bind     1213..1233
                     /label=EF1a-F
                     /note="Human elongation factor-1a promoter, forward primer"
     CDS             1278..1877
                     /codon_start=1
                     /gene="pac from Streptomyces alboniger"
                     /product="puromycin N-acetyltransferase"
                     /label=PuroR
                     /note="confers resistance to puromycin"
                     /translation="MTEYKPTVRLATRDDVPRAVRTLAAAFADYPATRHTVDPDRHIER
                     VTELQELFLTRVGLDIGKVWVADDGAAVAVWTTPESVEAGAVFAEIGPRMAELSGSRLA
                     AQQQMEGLLAPHRPKEPAWFLATVGVSPDHQGKGLGSAVVLPGVEAAERAGVPAFLETS
                     APRNLPFYERLGFTVTADVEVPEGPRTWCMTRKPGA"
     primer_bind     complement(1278..1297)
                     /label=Puro-R
                     /note="Puromycin resistance gene, reverse primer. Also
                     called puro-variant-R"
     primer_bind     1774..1794
                     /label=Puro-F
                     /note="Puromycin resistance gene, forward primer"
     misc_feature    1893..2481
                     /label=WPRE
                     /note="woodchuck hepatitis virus posttranscriptional
                     regulatory element"
     primer_bind     complement(1946..1966)
                     /label=WPRE-R
                     /note="WPRE, reverse primer"
     CDS             complement(2364..2375)
                     /codon_start=1
                     /product="Factor Xa recognition and cleavage site"
                     /label=Factor Xa site
                     /translation="IEGR"
     LTR             2553..2786
                     /label=3' LTR (Delta-U3)
                     /note="self-inactivating 3' long terminal repeat (LTR) from
                     HIV-1"
     polyA_signal    2864..2985
                     /label=SV40 poly(A) signal
                     /note="SV40 polyadenylation signal"
     primer_bind     complement(2901..2920)
                     /label=SV40pA-R
                     /note="SV40 polyA, reverse primer"
     primer_bind     2955..2974
                     /label=EBV-rev
                     /note="SV40 polyA terminator, reverse primer"
     rep_origin      3025..3160
                     /label=SV40 ori
                     /note="SV40 origin of replication"
     primer_bind     3087..3106
                     /label=SV40pro-F
                     /note="SV40 promoter/origin, forward primer"
     primer_bind     complement(3180..3199)
                     /label=T7
                     /note="T7 promoter, forward primer"
     promoter        complement(3181..3199)
                     /label=T7 promoter
                     /note="promoter for bacteriophage T7 RNA polymerase"
     primer_bind     complement(3209..3226)
                     /label=M13 Forward
                     /note="In lacZ gene. Also called M13-F20 or M13 (-21)
                     Forward"
     primer_bind     complement(3209..3225)
                     /label=M13 fwd
                     /note="common sequencing primer, one of multiple similar
                     variants"
     primer_bind     complement(3218..3240)
                     /label=M13/pUC Forward
                     /note="In lacZ gene"
     rep_origin      3367..3822
                     /direction=RIGHT
                     /label=f1 ori
                     /note="f1 bacteriophage origin of replication; arrow
                     indicates direction of (+) strand synthesis"
     primer_bind     complement(3454..3473)
                     /label=F1ori-R
                     /note="F1 origin, reverse primer"
     primer_bind     3664..3685
                     /label=F1ori-F
                     /note="F1 origin, forward primer"
     promoter        3848..3952
                     /gene="bla"
                     /label=AmpR promoter
     CDS             3953..4813
                     /codon_start=1
                     /gene="bla"
                     /product="beta-lactamase"
                     /label=AmpR
                     /note="confers resistance to ampicillin, carbenicillin, and
                     related antibiotics"
                     /translation="MSIQHFRVALIPFFAAFCLPVFAHPETLVKVKDAEDQLGARVGYI
                     ELDLNSGKILESFRPEERFPMMSTFKVLLCGAVLSRIDAGQEQLGRRIHYSQNDLVEYS
                     PVTEKHLTDGMTVRELCSAAITMSDNTAANLLLTTIGGPKELTAFLHNMGDHVTRLDRW
                     EPELNEAIPNDERDTTMPVAMATTLRKLLTGELLTLASRQQLIDWMEADKVAGPLLRSA
                     LPAGWFIADKSGAGERGSRGIIAALGPDGKPSRIVVIYTTGSQATMDERNRQIAEIGAS
                     LIKHW"
     primer_bind     complement(4171..4190)
                     /label=Amp-R
                     /note="Ampicillin resistance gene, reverse primer"
     rep_origin      4984..5572
                     /direction=RIGHT
                     /label=ori
                     /note="high-copy-number ColE1/pMB1/pBR322/pUC origin of
                     replication"
     primer_bind     5473..5492
                     /label=pBR322ori-F
                     /note="pBR322 origin, forward primer"
     primer_bind     5726..5743
                     /label=L4440
                     /note="L4440 vector, forward primer"
     protein_bind    5860..5881
                     /label=CAP binding site
                     /bound_moiety="E. coli catabolite activator protein"
                     /note="CAP binding activates transcription in the presence
                     of cAMP."
     promoter        5896..5926
                     /label=lac promoter
                     /note="promoter for the E. coli lac operon"
     protein_bind    5934..5950
                     /label=lac operator
                     /bound_moiety="lac repressor encoded by lacI"
                     /note="The lac repressor binds to the lac operator to
                     inhibit transcription in E. coli. This inhibition can be
                     relieved by adding lactose or
                     isopropyl-beta-D-thiogalactopyranoside (IPTG)."
     primer_bind     5939..5961
                     /label=M13/pUC Reverse
                     /note="In lacZ gene"
     primer_bind     5958..5974
                     /label=M13 rev
                     /note="common sequencing primer, one of multiple similar
                     variants"
     primer_bind     5958..5974
                     /label=M13 Reverse
                     /note="In lacZ gene. Also called M13-rev"
     primer_bind     5993..6013
                     /label=T3
                     /note="T3 promoter, forward primer"
     promoter        5995..6013
                     /label=T3 promoter
                     /note="promoter for bacteriophage T3 RNA polymerase"
     promoter        6041..6267
                     /label=RSV promoter
                     /note="Rous sarcoma virus enhancer/promoter"
     LTR             6268..6448
                     /label=5' LTR (truncated)
                     /note="truncated 5' long terminal repeat (LTR) from HIV-1"
     misc_feature    6495..6620
                     /label=HIV-1 Psi
                     /note="packaging signal of human immunodeficiency virus
                     type 1"
     misc_feature    7113..7346
                     /label=RRE
                     /note="The Rev response element (RRE) of HIV-1 allows for
                     Rev-dependent mRNA export from the nucleus to the
                     cytoplasm."
     CDS             7531..7575
                     /codon_start=1
                     /product="antigenic peptide corresponding to amino acids
                     655 to 669 of the HIV envelope protein gp41 (Lutje Hulsik
                     et al., 2013)"
                     /label=gp41 peptide
                     /note="recognized by the 2H10 single-chain llama nanobody"
                     /translation="KNEQELLELDKWASL"
     promoter        7753..7993
                     /label=U6 promoter
                     /note="RNA polymerase III promoter for human U6 snRNA"
     primer_bind     7753..7773
                     /label=hU6-F
                     /note="Human U6 promoter, forward primer"
     primer_bind     7924..7943
                     /label=LKO.1 5'
                     /note="Human U6 promoter, forward primer"
     misc_RNA        8023..8098
                     /label=gRNA scaffold
                     /note="guide RNA scaffold for the Streptococcus pyogenes
                     CRISPR/Cas9 system"
     misc_feature    8154..8271
                     /label=cPPT/CTS
                     /note="central polypurine tract and central termination
                     sequence of HIV-1"
ORIGIN
        1 cccgggtgca aagatggata aagttttaaa cagagaggaa tctttgcagc taatggacct
       61 tctaggtctt gaaaggagtg ggaattggct ccggtgcccg tcagtgggca gagcgcacat
      121 cgcccacagt ccccgagaag ttggggggag gggtcggcaa ttgatccggt gcctagagaa
      181 ggtggcgcgg ggtaaactgg gaaagtgatg tcgtgtactg gctccgcctt tttcccgagg
      241 gtgggggaga accgtatata agtgcagtag tcgccgtgaa cgttcttttt cgcaacgggt
      301 ttgccgccag aacacaggta agtgccgtgt gtggttcccg cgggcctggc ctctttacgg
      361 gttatggccc ttgcgtgcct tgaattactt ccacctggct gcagtacgtg attcttgatc
      421 ccgagcttcg ggttggaagt gggtgggaga gttcgaggcc ttgcgcttaa ggagcccctt
      481 cgcctcgtgc ttgagttgag gcctggcctg ggcgctgggg ccgccgcgtg cgaatctggt
      541 ggcaccttcg cgcctgtctc gctgctttcg ataagtctct agccatttaa aatttttgat
      601 gacctgctgc gacgcttttt ttctggcaag atagtcttgt aaatgcgggc caagatctgc
      661 acactggtat ttcggttttt ggggccgcgg gcggcgacgg ggcccgtgcg tcccagcgca
      721 catgttcggc gaggcggggc ctgcgagcgc ggccaccgag aatcggacgg gggtagtctc
      781 aagctggccg gcctgctctg gtgcctggcc tcgcgccgcc gtgtatcgcc ccgccctggg
      841 cggcaaggct ggcccggtcg gcaccagttg cgtgagcgga aagatggccg cttcccggcc
      901 ctgctgcagg gagctcaaaa tggaggacgc ggcgctcggg agagcgggcg ggtgagtcac
      961 ccacacaaag gaaaagggcc tttccgtcct cagccgtcgc ttcatgtgac tccacggagt
     1021 accgggcgcc gtccaggcac ctcgattagt tctcgagctt ttggagtacg tcgtctttag
     1081 gttgggggga ggggttttat gcgatggagt ttccccacac tgagtgggtg gagactgaag
     1141 ttaggccagc ttggcacttg atgtaattct ccttggaatt tgcccttttt gagtttggat
     1201 cttggttcat tctcaagcct cagacagtgg ttcaaagttt ttttcttcca tttcaggtgt
     1261 cgtgacgtac ggccaccatg accgagtaca agcccacggt gcgcctcgcc acccgcgacg
     1321 acgtccccag ggccgtacgc accctcgccg ccgcgttcgc cgactacccc gccacgcgcc
     1381 acaccgtcga tccggaccgc cacatcgagc gggtcaccga gctgcaagaa ctcttcctca
     1441 cgcgcgtcgg gctcgacatc ggcaaggtgt gggtcgcgga cgacggcgcc gccgtggcgg
     1501 tctggaccac gccggagagc gtcgaagcgg gggcggtgtt cgccgagatc ggcccgcgca
     1561 tggccgagtt gagcggttcc cggctggccg cgcagcaaca gatggaaggc ctcctggcgc
     1621 cgcaccggcc caaggagccc gcgtggttcc tggccaccgt cggagtctcg cccgaccacc
     1681 agggcaaggg tctgggcagc gccgtcgtgc tccccggagt ggaggcggcc gagcgcgccg
     1741 gggtgcccgc cttcctggag acctccgcgc cccgcaacct ccccttctac gagcggctcg
     1801 gcttcaccgt caccgccgac gtcgaggtgc ccgaaggacc gcgcacctgg tgcatgaccc
     1861 gcaagcccgg tgcctgaacg cgttaagtcg acaatcaacc tctggattac aaaatttgtg
     1921 aaagattgac tggtattctt aactatgttg ctccttttac gctatgtgga tacgctgctt
     1981 taatgccttt gtatcatgct attgcttccc gtatggcttt cattttctcc tccttgtata
     2041 aatcctggtt gctgtctctt tatgaggagt tgtggcccgt tgtcaggcaa cgtggcgtgg
     2101 tgtgcactgt gtttgctgac gcaaccccca ctggttgggg cattgccacc acctgtcagc
     2161 tcctttccgg gactttcgct ttccccctcc ctattgccac ggcggaactc atcgccgcct
     2221 gccttgcccg ctgctggaca ggggctcggc tgttgggcac tgacaattcc gtggtgttgt
     2281 cggggaaatc atcgtccttt ccttggctgc tcgcctgtgt tgccacctgg attctgcgcg
     2341 ggacgtcctt ctgctacgtc ccttcggccc tcaatccagc ggaccttcct tcccgcggcc
     2401 tgctgccggc tctgcggcct cttccgcgtc ttcgccttcg ccctcagacg agtcggatct
     2461 ccctttgggc cgcctccccg cgtcgacttt aagaccaatg acttacaagg cagctgtaga
     2521 tcttagccac tttttaaaag aaaagggggg actggaaggg ctaattcact cccaacgaag
     2581 acaagatctg ctttttgctt gtactgggtc tctctggtta gaccagatct gagcctggga
     2641 gctctctggc taactaggga acccactgct taagcctcaa taaagcttgc cttgagtgct
     2701 tcaagtagtg tgtgcccgtc tgttgtgtga ctctggtaac tagagatccc tcagaccctt
     2761 ttagtcagtg tggaaaatct ctagcagtac gtatagtagt tcatgtcatc ttattattca
     2821 gtatttataa cttgcaaaga aatgaatatc agagagtgag aggaacttgt ttattgcagc
     2881 ttataatggt tacaaataaa gcaatagcat cacaaatttc acaaataaag catttttttc
     2941 actgcattct agttgtggtt tgtccaaact catcaatgta tcttatcatg tctggctcta
     3001 gctatcccgc ccctaactcc gcccatcccg cccctaactc cgcccagttc cgcccattct
     3061 ccgccccatg gctgactaat tttttttatt tatgcagagg ccgaggccgc ctcggcctct
     3121 gagctattcc agaagtagtg aggaggcttt tttggaggcc tagggacgta cccaattcgc
     3181 cctatagtga gtcgtattac gcgcgctcac tggccgtcgt tttacaacgt cgtgactggg
     3241 aaaaccctgg cgttacccaa cttaatcgcc ttgcagcaca tccccctttc gccagctggc
     3301 gtaatagcga agaggcccgc accgatcgcc cttcccaaca gttgcgcagc ctgaatggcg
     3361 aatgggnnnn nnnnnnnnnn nnnnnnnnnn nnnnnnnnnn nnnnnnnnnn nnnnnnnnnn
     3421 nnnnnnnnnn nnnnnnnnnn nnnnnnnnnn nnnnnnnnnn nnnnnnnnnn nnnnnnnnnn
     3481 nnnnnnnnnn cnnnnnnnnn nnnnnnnnnn nnnnnnnnnn nnnnnnnnnn nnnnnnnnnn
     3541 nnnnnnnnnn nnnnnnnnnn nnnnnnnnnn nnnnnnnnnn nnannnnnnn nnnnnnnnnn
     3601 nnnnnnnnnn nnnnnnnnnn nnnnnnnnnn nncctttgac gttggagtcc acgttcttta
     3661 atagtggact cttgttccaa actggaacaa cactcaaccc tatctcggtc tattcttttg
     3721 atttataagg gattttgccg atttcggcct attggttaaa aaatgagctg atttaacaaa
     3781 aatttaacgc gaattttaac aaaatattaa cgcttacaat ttaggtggca cttttcgggg
     3841 aaatgtgcgc ggaaccccta tttgtttatt tttctaaata cattcaaata tgtatccgct
     3901 catgagacaa taaccctgat aaatgcttca ataatattga aaaaggaaga gtatgagtat
     3961 tcaacatttc cgtgtcgccc ttattccctt ttttgcggca ttttgccttc ctgtttttgc
     4021 tcacccagaa acgctggtga aagtaaaaga tgctgaagat cagttgggtg cacgagtggg
     4081 ttacatcgaa ctggatctca acagcggtaa gatccttgag agttttcgcc ccgaagaacg
     4141 ttttccaatg atgagcactt ttaaagttct gctatgtggc gcggtattat cccgtattga
     4201 cgccgggcaa gagcaactcg gtcgccgcat acactattct cagaatgact tggttgagta
     4261 ctcaccagtc acagaaaagc atcttacgga tggcatgaca gtaagagaat tatgcagtgc
     4321 tgccataacc atgagtgata acactgcggc caacttactt ctgacaacga tcggaggacc
     4381 gaaggagcta accgcttttt tgcacaacat gggggatcat gtaactcgcc ttgatcgttg
     4441 ggaaccggag ctgaatgaag ccataccaaa cgacgagcgt gacaccacga tgcctgtagc
     4501 aatggcaaca acgttgcgca aactattaac tggcgaacta cttactctag cttcccggca
     4561 acaattaata gactggatgg aggcggataa agttgcagga ccacttctgc gctcggccct
     4621 tccggctggc tggtttattg ctgataaatc tggagccggt gagcgtgggt ctcgcggtat
     4681 cattgcagca ctggggccag atggtaagcc ctcccgtatc gtagttatct acacgacggg
     4741 gagtcaggca actatggatg aacgaaatag acagatcgct gagataggtg cctcactgat
     4801 taagcattgg taactgtcag accaagttta ctcatatata ctttagattg atttaaaact
     4861 tcatttttaa tttaaaagga tctaggtgaa gatccttttt gataatctca tgaccaaaat
     4921 cccttaacgt gagttttcgt tccactgagc gtcagacccc gtagaaaaga tcaaaggatc
     4981 ttcttgagat cctttttttc tgcgcgtaat ctgctgcttg caaacaaaaa aaccaccgct
     5041 accagcggtg gtttgtttgc cggatcaaga gctaccaact ctttttccga aggtaactgg
     5101 cttcagcaga gcgcagatac caaatactgt tcttctagtg tagccgtagt taggccacca
     5161 cttcaagaac tctgtagcac cgcctacata cctcgctctg ctaatcctgt taccagtggc
     5221 tgctgccagt ggcgataagt cgtgtcttac cgggttggac tcaagacgat agttaccgga
     5281 taaggcgcag cggtcgggct gaacgggggg ttcgtgcaca cagcccagct tggagcgaac
     5341 gacctacacc gaactgagat acctacagcg tgagctatga gaaagcgcca cgcttcccga
     5401 agggagaaag gcggacaggt atccggtaag cggcagggtc ggaacaggag agcgcacgag
     5461 ggagcttcca gggggaaacg cctggtatct ttatagtcct gtcgggtttc gccacctctg
     5521 acttgagcgt cgatttttgt gatgctcgtc aggggggcgg agcctatgga aaaacgccag
     5581 caacgcggcc tttttacggt tcctggcctt ttgctggcct tttgctcaca tgttctttcc
     5641 tgcgttatcc cctgattctg tggataaccg tattaccgcc tttgagtgag ctgataccgc
     5701 tcgccgcagc cgaacgaccg agcgcagcga gtcagtgagc gaggaagcgg aagagcgccc
     5761 aatacgcaaa ccgcctctcc ccgcgcgttg gccgattcat taatgcagct ggcacgacag
     5821 gtttcccgac tggaaagcgg gcagtgagcg caacgcaatt aatgtgagtt agctcactca
     5881 ttaggcaccc caggctttac actttatgct tccggctcgt atgttgtgtg gaattgtgag
     5941 cggataacaa tttcacacag gaaacagcta tgaccatgat tacgccaagc gcgcaattaa
     6001 ccctcactaa agggaacaaa agctggagct gcaagcttaa tgtagtctta tgcaatactc
     6061 ttgtagtctt gcaacatggt aacgatgagt tagcaacatg ccttacaagg agagaaaaag
     6121 caccgtgcat gccgattggt ggaagtaagg tggtacgatc gtgccttatt aggaaggcaa
     6181 cagacgggtc tgacatggat tggacgaacc actgaattgc cgcattgcag agatattgta
     6241 tttaagtgcc tagctcgata cataaacggg tctctctggt tagaccagat ctgagcctgg
     6301 gagctctctg gctaactagg gaacccactg cttaagcctc aataaagctt gccttgagtg
     6361 cttcaagtag tgtgtgcccg tctgttgtgt gactctggta actagagatc cctcagaccc
     6421 ttttagtcag tgtggaaaat ctctagcagt ggcgcccgaa cagggacttg aaagcgaaag
     6481 ggaaaccaga ggagctctct cgacgcagga ctcggcttgc tgaagcgcgc acggcaagag
     6541 gcgaggggcg gcgactggtg agtacgccaa aaattttgac tagcggaggc tagaaggaga
     6601 gagatgggtg cgagagcgtc agtattaagc gggggagaat tagatcgcga tgggaaaaaa
     6661 ttcggttaag gccaggggga aagaaaaaat ataaattaaa acatatagta tgggcaagca
     6721 gggagctaga acgattcgca gttaatcctg gcctgttaga aacatcagaa ggctgtagac
     6781 aaatactggg acagctacaa ccatcccttc agacaggatc agaagaactt agatcattat
     6841 ataatacagt agcaaccctc tattgtgtgc atcaaaggat agagataaaa gacaccaagg
     6901 aagctttaga caagatagag gaagagcaaa acaaaagtaa gaccaccgca cagcaagcgg
     6961 ccgctgatct tcagacctgg aggaggagat atgagggaca attggagaag tgaattatat
     7021 aaatataaag tagtaaaaat tgaaccatta ggagtagcac ccaccaaggc aaagagaaga
     7081 gtggtgcaga gagaaaaaag agcagtggga ataggagctt tgttccttgg gttcttggga
     7141 gcagcaggaa gcactatggg cgcagcgtca atgacgctga cggtacaggc cagacaatta
     7201 ttgtctggta tagtgcagca gcagaacaat ttgctgaggg ctattgaggc gcaacagcat
     7261 ctgttgcaac tcacagtctg gggcatcaag cagctccagg caagaatcct ggctgtggaa
     7321 agatacctaa aggatcaaca gctcctgggg atttggggtt gctctggaaa actcatttgc
     7381 accactgctg tgccttggaa tgctagttgg agtaataaat ctctggaaca gatttggaat
     7441 cacacgacct ggatggagtg ggacagagaa attaacaatt acacaagctt aatacactcc
     7501 ttaattgaag aatcgcaaaa ccagcaagaa aagaatgaac aagaattatt ggaattagat
     7561 aaatgggcaa gtttgtggaa ttggtttaac ataacaaatt ggctgtggta tataaaatta
     7621 ttcataatga tagtaggagg cttggtaggt ttaagaatag tttttgctgt actttctata
     7681 gtgaatagag ttaggcaggg atattcacca ttatcgtttc agacccacct cccaaccccg
     7741 aggggaccca gagagggcct atttcccatg attccttcat atttgcatat acgatacaag
     7801 gctgttagag agataattag aattaatttg actgtaaaca caaagatatt agtacaaaat
     7861 acgtgacgta gaaagtaata atttcttggg tagtttgcag ttttaaaatt atgttttaaa
     7921 atggactatc atatgcttac cgtaacttga aagtatttcg atttcttggc tttatatatc
     7981 ttgtggaaag gacgaaacac cgtatttgaa actactaggt aagttttaga gctagaaata
     8041 gcaagttaaa ataaggctag tccgttatca acttgaaaaa gtggcaccga gtcggtgctt
     8101 ttttaagctt ggcgtaacta gatcttgaga caaatggcag tattcatcca caattttaaa
     8161 agaaaagggg ggattggggg gtacagtgca ggggaaagaa tagtagacat aatagcaaca
     8221 gacatacaaa ctaaagaatt acaaaaacaa attacaaaaa ttcaaaattt tcgggtttat
     8281 tacagggaca gcagagatcc actttggcgc cggctcgagg ggg
//
