[The description below was written by a language model from this plasmid's Addgene catalogue record and the feature table of its GenBank file.]
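Description:
AKT3 gRNA (BRDN0001145071) is a third-generation lentiviral CRISPR guide plasmid built on the lentiGuide-Puro backbone, an 8.3 kb circular construct designed to deliver a single guide RNA against human AKT3 (the serine/threonine kinase also known as PKB-gamma). It is propagated in E. coli through a high-copy ColE1/pUC-type origin with beta-lactamase conferring ampicillin resistance. An f1 origin and an SV40 origin are also annotated in the backbone, along with lac, T7 and T3 promoter remnants that play no part in the payload.

The lentiviral transfer cassette is driven by an RSV promoter fused to a truncated HIV-1 5' LTR, which makes genomic RNA production Tat-independent. It is followed by the Psi packaging signal, the Rev response element for nuclear export of unspliced RNA, and a cPPT/CTS element that aids nuclear import of the reverse-transcribed genome. The cassette ends in a U3-deleted, self-inactivating 3' LTR. Within it, a human U6 RNA polymerase III promoter transcribes the AKT3-targeting spacer joined to the Streptococcus pyogenes Cas9 guide scaffold. A separate EF-1-alpha promoter, including its intron A, drives puromycin N-acetyltransferase for selection of transduced mammalian cells, with a WPRE downstream to enhance transcript expression.

The guide was designed against several AKT3 reference transcripts. The depositor's comments point to a human kinome gRNA library from the same source. The plasmid carries no Cas9, so it is intended for use in cells that already express Cas9 or that receive it from a companion Cas9 vector, typically for knockout of AKT3.
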