Addgene plasmid #76219: AKT3 gRNA (BRDN0001145071)
Purpose: 3rd generation lentiviral gRNA plasmid targeting human AKT3
Depositing lab: John Doench & David Root. Depositing organization: Broad Institute. Publication: Optimized sgRNA design to maximize activity and minimize off-target effects of CRISPR-Cas9. Doench JG, Fusi N, Sullender M, Hegde M, Vaimberg EW, Donovan KF, Smith I, Tothova Z, Wilen C, Orchard R, Virgin HW, Listgarten J, Root DE. Nat Biotechnol. 2016 Jan 18. doi: 10.1038/nbt.3437. PubMed 26780180.
Backbone
  Vector backbone: lentiGuide-Puro
  Backbone manufacturer: Zhang Lab (Addgene plasmid # 52963)
  Vector type: Mammalian Expression, Lentiviral, CRISPR
  Selectable markers: Puromycin
Growth in bacteria
  Bacterial resistance: Ampicillin, 100 μg/mL
  Growth temperature: 37°C
  Growth strain: DH5alpha
  Copy number: High Copy
Gene/Insert
  Gene/Insert name: AKT3 (alt names: AKT3; NM_001206729.1)
  gRNA/shRNA sequence: TATTTGAAACTACTAGGTAA
  Species: H. sapiens (human)
  Entrez Gene: AKT3 (a.k.a. MPPH, MPPH2, PKB-GAMMA, PKBG, PRKBG, RAC-PK-gamma, RAC-gamma, STK-2)
  Promoter: hU6
  Cloning method: Unknown
  Sequencing primers: 5′ U6-F; 3′ pS2-R
Terms and licenses: Academic/Nonprofit Terms; Industry Terms: Not Available to Industry
Depositor comments: The gRNA was designed to target the following Genbank reference sequence(s): NM_001206729.1,NM_005465.4,NM_181690.2. Note that this plasmid does NOT contain Cas9. It should be used in conjunction with lentiCas9-Blast (Addgene #52962) or otherwise with cell lines already expressing Cas9. Browse the full kinome gRNA library at http://www.addgene.org/pooled-library/broadgpp-human-kinome/ or visit http://www.broadinstitute.org/rnai/public/ for detailed protocols and information.
How to cite: AKT3 gRNA (BRDN0001145071) was a gift from John Doench & David Root (Addgene plasmid # 76219 ; http://n2t.net/addgene:76219 ; RRID:Addgene_76219)
