>Addgene plasmid #76219 | AKT3 gRNA (BRDN0001145071) | depositor partial sequence | sequence record 143679 | Target Sequence
TATTTGAAACTACTAGGTAA
