>Addgene plasmid #76219 | AKT3 gRNA (BRDN0001145071) | addgene partial sequence | sequence record 185413 | hU6-F
GAAAGTAATAATTTCTTGGGTAGTTTGCAGTTTTAAAATTATGTTTTAAAATGGACTATCATATGCTTAC
CGTAACTTGAAAGTATTTCGATTTCTTGGCTTTATATATCTTGTGGAAAGGACGAAACACCGTATTTGAA
ACTACTAGGTAAGTTTTAGAGCTAGAAATAGCAAGTTAAAATAAGGCTAGTCCGTTATCAACTTGAAAAA
GTGGCACCGAGTCGGTGCTTTTTTAAGCTTGGCGTAACTAGATCTTGAGACAAATGGCAGTATTCATCCA
CAATTTTAAAAGAAAAGGGGGGATTGGGGGGTACAGTGCAGGGGAAAGAATAGTAGACATAATAGCAACA
GACATACAAACTAAAGAATTACAAAAACAAATTACAAAAATTCAAAATTTTCGGGTTTATTACAGGGACA
GCAGAGATCCACTTTGGCGCCGGCTCGAGGGGGCCCGGGTGCAAAGATGGATAAAGTTTTAAACAGAGAG
GAATCTTTGCAGCTAATGGACCTTCTAGGTCTTGAAAGGAGTGGGAATTGGCTCCGGTGCCCGTCAGTGG
GCAGAGCGCA
